>Addgene plasmid #214840 | Cys-60nmSAH-SPYcatcher | addgene full sequence | sequence record 425312 | Addgene NGS Result
TTAAGGGATTTTGGTCATGACATTAACCTATAAAAATAGGCGTATCACGAGGCCCTTTCGTCTTCACCTC
GAGAAATCATAAAAAATTTATTTGCTTTGTGAGCGGATAACAATTATAATAGATTCAATTGTGAGCGGAT
AACAATTTCACACAGAATTCATTAAAGAGGAGAAATTAACCATGAGCAAGCATCACCATCATTCAGGCCA
TCACCATACCGGACACCACCATCATTCAGGCAGTCATCACCATACCGGCGAGAACCTGTATTTTCAGGGT
TCAGCTGCAGGCGGTGAAGAGGATAAAAAGCCAGCCGGAGGGGAAGGTGGTGGTGCTCATATTAACTTAA
AGGTTAAAGGACAGGATGGCAACGAGGTGTTCTTCCGCATTAAGCGCAGTACGCAACTGAAAAAACTGAT
GAACGCCTACTGTGACCGTCAATCAGTTGACATGACTGCCATTGCGTTCTTATTTGACGGTCGCCGCCTG
CGTGCAGAACAGACACCAGACGAGTTAGAAATGGAAGATGGAGATGAGATCGATGCGATGTTGCATCAGA
CAGGCGGTGCGGGTACCTGCGGTACCCAGGGCGGAAGCGGAACGCGTGAAGAGGAAGAGAAGAAGAAAGA
AGAGGAAGAAAAGAAACAAAAAGAAGAACAAGAAAGACTTGCAAAAGAAGAGGCAGAGAGAAAACAAAAA
GAAGAACAAGAAAGACTTGCAAAAGAAGAGGCAGAGAGAAAACAAAAGGAGGAAGAAGAGAGAAAACAAA
AGGAAGAAGAAGAGAGAAAACAAAAGGAGGAAGAAGAAAGAAAATTAAAGGAGGAACAAGAAAGAAAAGC
TGCAGAAGAAAAGAAAGCTAAAGAAGAAGCTGAGAGAAAGGCTAAAGAAGAACAAGAAAGGAAAGCTGAA
GAAGAGAGAAAGAAGAAAGAAGAGGAAGAAAGACTTGAAAGAGAAAGAAAAGAGAGAGAAGAACAAGAAA
AGAAAGCCAAAGAAGAGGCAGAGAGAATTGCAAAGTTAGAGGCTGAAAAGAAGGCAGAAGAAGAAAGAAA
AGCCAAAGAAGAAGAAGAGAGAAAAGCCAAAGAAGAAGAGGAAAGAAAGAAGAAAGAGGAGCAAGAAAGA
CTTGCAAAAGAAAAGGAAGAAGCAGAAAGAAAAGCTGCAGAGGAAAAGAAAGCTAAAGAAGAACAAGAAA
GAAAAGAAAAGGAAGAAGCAGAAAGAAAGGCGCGTGAAGAGGAAGAGAAGAAGAAAGAAGAGGAAGAAAA
GAAACAAAAAGAAGAACAAGAAAGACTTGCAAAAGAAGAGGCAGAGAGAAAACAAAAAGAAGAACAAGAA
AGACTTGCAAAAGAAGAGGCAGAGAGAAAACAAAAGGAGGAAGAAGAGAGAAAACAAAAGGAAGAAGAAG
AGAGAAAACAAAAGGAGGAAGAAGAAAGAAAATTAAAGGAGGAACAAGAAAGAAAAGCTGCAGAAGAAAA
GAAAGCTAAAGAAGAAGCTGAGAGAAAGGCTAAAGAAGAACAAGAAAGGAAAGCTGAAGAAGAGAGAAAG
AAGAAAGAAGAGGAAGAAAGACTTGAAAGAGAAAGAAAAGAGAGAGAAGAACAAGAAAAGAAAGCCAAAG
AAGAGGCAGAGAGAATTGCAAAGTTAGAGGCTGAAAAGAAGGCAGAAGAAGAAAGAAAAGCCAAAGAAGA
AGAAGAGAGAAAAGCCAAAGAAGAAGAGGAAAGAAAGAAGAAAGAGGAGCAAGAAAGACTTGCAAAAGAA
AAGGAAGAAGCAGAAAGAAAAGCTGCAGAGGAAAAGAAAGCTAAAGAAGAACAAGAAAGAAAAGAAAAGG
AAGAAGCAGAAAGAAAGGCGCGCCAAGCCATGGTAACCACCTTATCAGGTTTATCAGGTGAGCAAGGTCC
GTCCGGTGATATGACAACTGAAGAAGATAGTGCTACCCATATTAAATTCTCAAAACGTGATGAGGACGGC
CGTGAGTTAGCTGGTGCAACTATGGAGTTGCGTGATTCATCTGGTAAAACTATTAGTACATGGATTTCAG
ATGGACATGTGAAGGATTTCTACCTGTATCCAGGAAAATATACATTTGTCGAAACCGCAGCACCAGACGG
TTATGAGGTAGCAACTCCAATTGAATTTACAGTTAATGAGGACGGTCAGGTTACTGTAGATGGTGAAGCA
ACTGAAGGTGACGCTCATACTGGATCCAGTGGTAGCTAGTAAGCTTAATTAGCTGAGCTTGGACTCCTGT
TGATAGATCCAGTAATGACCTCAGAACTCCATCTGGATTTGTTCAGAACGCTCGGTTGCCGCCGGGCGTT
TTTTATTGGTGAGAATCCAAGCTAGCCATGAAAATAAACTGTCTGCTTACATAAACAGTAATACAAGGGG
TGTTATGAGCCATATTCAACGGGAAACGTCTTGCTCTAGGCCGCGATTAAATTCCAACATGGATGCTGAT
TTATATGGGTATAAATGGGCTCGCGATAATGTCGGGCAATCAGGTGCGACAATCTATCGATTGTATGGGA
AGCCCGATGCGCCAGAGTTGTTTCTGAAACATGGCAAAGGTAGCGTTGCCAATGATGTTACAGATGAGAT
GGTCAGACTAAACTGGCTGACGGAATTTATGCCTCTTCCGACCATCAAGCATTTTATCCGTACTCCTGAT
GATGCTTGGTTACTCACGACTGCGATCCCCGGCAAAACAGCATTCCAGGTATTAGAAGAATATCCTGATT
CAGGTGAAAATATTGTTGATGCGCTGGCAGTGTTCCTGCGCCGGTTGCATTCGATTCCTGTTTGTAATTG
TCCTTTTAACAGCGATCGCGTATTTCGTCTCGCTCAGGCGCAATCACGAATGAATAACGGTTTGGTTGAT
GCGAGTGATTTTGATGACGAGCGTAATGGCTGGCCTGTTGAACAAGTCTGGAAAGAAATGCACAAACTTT
TGCCATTCTCACCGGATTCAGTCGTCACTCATGGTGATTTCTCACTTGATAACCTTATTTTTGACGAGGG
GAAATTAATAGGTTGTATTGATGTTGGACGAGTCGGAATCGCAGACCGATACCAGGATCTTGCCATCCTA
TGGAACTGCCTCGGTGAGTTTTCTCCTTCATTACAGAAACGGCTTTTTCAAAAATATGGTATTGATAATC
CTGATATGAATAAATTGCAGTTTCATTTGATGCTCGATGAGTTTTTCTAAGAATTAATTCATGGGCAAAT
ATTATACGCAAGGCGACAAGGTGCTGATGCCGCTGGCGATTCAGGTTCATCATGCCGTTTGTGATGGCTT
CCATGTCGGCAGAATGCTTAATGAATTACAACAGTACTGCGATGAGTGGCAGGGCGGGGCGTAATTTTTT
TAAGGCAGTTATTGGTGCCCTTAAACGCCTGGGGTAATGACTCTCTAGCTTGAGGCATCAAATAAAACGA
AAGGCTCAGTCGAAAGACTGGGCCTTTCGTTTTATCTGTTGTTTGTCGGTGAACGCTCTCCTGAGTAGGA
CAAATCCGCCCTCTAGATTACGTGCAGTCGATGATAAGCTGTCAAACATGAGAATTGTGCCTAATGAGTG
AGCTAACTTACATTAATTGCGTTGCGCTCACTGCCCGCTTTCCAGTCGGGAAACCTGTCGTGCCAGCTGC
ATTAATGAATCGGCCAACGCGCGGGGAGAGGCGGTTTGCGTATTGGGCGCCAGGGTGGTTTTTCTTTTCA
CCAGTGAGACGGGCAACAGCTGATTGCCCTTCACCGCCTGGCCCTGAGAGAGTTGCAGCAAGCGGTCCAC
GCTGGTTTGCCCCAGCAGGCGAAAATCCTGTTTGATGGTGGTTAACGGCGGGATATAACATGAGCTGTCT
TCGGTATCGTCGTATCCCACTACCGAGATATCCGCACCAACGCGCAGCCCGGACTCGGTAATGGCGCGCA
TTGCGCCCAGCGCCATCTGATCGTTGGCAACCAGCATCGCAGTGGGAACGATGCCCTCATTCAGCATTTG
CATGGTTTGTTGAAAACCGGACATGGCACTCCAGTCGCCTTCCCGTTCCGCTATCGGCTGAATTTGATTG
CGAGTGAGATATTTATGCCAGCCAGCCAGACGCAGACGCGCCGAGACAGAACTTAATGGGCCCGCTAACA
GCGCGATTTGCTGGTGACCCAATGCGACCAGATGCTCCACGCCCAGTCGCGTACCGTCTTCATGGGAGAA
AATAATACTGTTGATGGGTGTCTGGTCAGAGACATCAAGAAATAACGCCGGAACATTAGTGCAGGCAGCT
TCCACAGCAATGGCATCCTGGTCATCCAGCGGATAGTTAATGATCAGCCCACTGACACGTTGCGCGAGAA
GATTGTGCACCGCCGCTTTACAGGCTTCGACGCCGCTTCGTTCTACCATCGACACCACCACGCTGGCACC
CAGTTGATCGGCGCGAGATTTAATCGCCGCGACAATTTGCGACGGCGCGTGCAGGGCCAGACTGGAGGTG
GCAACGCCAATCAGCAACGACTGTTTGCCCGCCAGTTGTTGTGCCACGCGGTTGGGAATGTAATTCAGCT
CCGCCATCGCCGCTTCCACTTTTTCCCGCGTTTTCGCAGAAACGTGGCTGGCCTGGTTCACCACGCGGGA
AACGGTCTGATAAGAGACACCGGCATACTCTGCGACATCGTATAACGTTACTGGTTTCACATTCACCACC
CTGAATTGACTCTCTTCCGGGCGCTATCATGCCATACCGCGAAAGGTTTTGCACCATTCGATGGTGTCGG
AATTTCGGGCAGCGTTGGGTCCTGGCCACGGGTGCGCATGATCTAGAGCTGCCTCGCGCGTTTCGGTGAT
GACGGTGAAAACCTCTGACACATTCAGCTCCCGGAGACGGTCACAGCTTGTCTGTAAGCGGATGCCGGGA
GCAGACAAGCCCGTCAGGGCGCGTCAGCGGGTGTTGGCGGGTGTCGGGGCGCAGCCATGACCCAGTCACG
TAGCGATAGCGGAGTGTATACTGGCTTAACTATGCGGCATCAGAGCAGATTGTACTGAGAGTGCACCATA
TGCGGTGTGAAATACCGCACAGATGCGTAAGGAGAAAATACCGCATCAGGCGCTCTTCCGCTTCCTCGCT
CACTGACTCGCTGCGCTCGGTCGTTCGGCTGCGGCGAGCGGTATCAGCTCACTCAAAGGCGGTAATACGG
TTATCCACAGAATCAGGGGATAACGCAGGAAAGAACATGTGAGCAAAAGGCCAGCAAAAGGCCAGGAACC
GTAAAAAGGCCGCGTTGCTGGCGTTTTTCCATAGGCTCCGCCCCCCTGACGAGCATCACAAAAATCGACG
CTCAAGTCAGAGGTGGCGAAACCCGACAGGACTATAAAGATACCAGGCGTTTCCCCCTGGAAGCTCCCTC
GTGCGCTCTCCTGTTCCGACCCTGCCGCTTACCGGATACCTGTCCGCCTTTCTCCCTTCGGGAAGCGTGG
CGCTTTCTCATAGCTCACGCTGTAGGTATCTCAGTTCGGTGTAGGTCGTTCGCTCCAAGCTGGGCTGTAT
GCACGAACCCCCCGTTCAGCCCGACCGCTGCGCCTTATCCGGTAACTATCGTCTTGAGTCCAACCCGGTA
AGACACGACTTATCGCCACTGGCAGCAGCCACTGGTAACAGGATTAGCAGAGCGAGGTATGTAGGCGGTG
CTACAGAGTTCTTGAAGTGGTGGCCTAACTACGGCTACACTAGAAGGACAGTATTTGGTATCTGCGCTCT
GCTGAAGCCAGTTACCTTCGGAAAAAGAGTTGGTAGCTCTTGATCCGGCAAACAAACCACCGCTGGTAGC
GGTGGTTTTTTTGTTTGCAAGCAGCAGATTACGCGCAGAAAAAAAGGATCTCAAGAAGATCCTTTGATCT
TTTCTACGGGGTCTGACGCTCAGTGGAACGAAAACTCACG
Features (pLannotate 1.2.2; 15 found; start..end, strand, type, name):
     77..121     +  promoter       T5 promoter: bacteriophage T5 promoter for E. coli RNA polymerase, with embedded lac operator
    129..145     +  protein_bind   lac operator: The lac repressor binds to the lac operator to inhibit transcription in E. coli. This inhibition can be relieved by adding lactose or isopropyl-β-D-thiogalactopyranoside (IPTG). lac repressor encoded by lacI
    263..279     +  CDS            TEV site (fragment): tobacco etch virus (TEV) protease recognition and cleavage site
    284..568     +  CDS            SUMO1 (fragment): SUMO1_ORYSJ - Also known as SMT3, SUM1. Experimental evidence at protein level: Swiss-Prot protein existence level 1. Ubiquitin-like protein which can be covalently attached to target lysines as a monomer. Does not seem to be involved in protein degradation and may function as an antagonist of ubiquitin in the degradation process (By similarity). From Oryza sativa subsp. japonica (Rice).
   2232..2326    +  terminator     lambda t0 terminator: transcription terminator from phage lambda
   2385..3200    +  CDS            KanR: aminoglycoside phosphotransferase; aph(3')-Ia; confers resistance to kanamycin in bacteria or G418 (Geneticin®) in eukaryotes
   3210..3354    +  CDS            CmR (fragment): chloramphenicol acetyltransferase; cat; confers resistance to chloramphenicol
   3419..3505    +  terminator     rrnB T1 terminator: Escherichia coli rrnB; transcription terminator T1 from the E. coli rrnB gene
   3528..3545    -  promoter       tet promoter (fragment): E. coli promoter for tetracycline efflux protein gene
   3564..3585    -  protein_bind   CAP binding site: CAP binding activates transcription in the presence of cAMP. E. coli catabolite activator protein
   3598..4680    -  CDS            lacI: lac repressor; lacI; The lac repressor binds to the lac operator to inhibit transcription in E. coli. This inhibition can be relieved by adding lactose or isopropyl-β-D-thiogalactopyranoside (IPTG).
   4681..4758    -  promoter       lacIq promoter: lacI (mutant); In the lacIq allele, a single base change in the promoter boosts expression of the lacI gene about 10-fold.
   4807..4848    +  CDS            rop (fragment): Rop protein, which maintains plasmids at low copy number; rop
   4950..5090    +  misc_feature   bom: basis of mobility region from pBR322
   5276..5864    -  rep_origin     ori: high-copy-number ColE1/pMB1/pBR322/pUC origin of replication
