[The description below was written by a language model from this plasmid's Addgene catalogue record and pLannotate feature annotations shown in this document.]
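Description:
Cys-60nmSAH-SPYcatcher is a bacterial expression plasmid of about 5.9 kb built on a pQE80 backbone for producing a synthetic recombinant protein in E. coli. It replicates from a high-copy ColE1/pMB1-type origin (a bom region and a remnant of rop are also annotated) and is selected with kanamycin through an aph(3')-Ia KanR gene. A short leftover fragment of a chloramphenicol acetyltransferase gene follows KanR but is not a functional marker.

Expression is driven by the bacteriophage T5 promoter, which is read by the host RNA polymerase and is controlled by lac operator sites. The plasmid carries its own lacI gene under the strengthened lacIq promoter, so transcription stays repressed until induced with IPTG. The lambda t0 terminator sits downstream of the open reading frame, and an rrnB T1 terminator follows the resistance region. According to the record, the insert carries an N-terminal His-TEV-SUMO tag. The feature table detects the TEV protease site and a SUMO-like domain, but it does not annotate the His tag or the roughly 1.6 kb between SUMO and the terminator, which presumably holds the Cys-60nmSAH-SPYcatcher coding sequence. The tag arrangement would allow affinity purification followed by proteolytic removal of the tag.

The name suggests a cysteine residue, a spacer designated 60nmSAH, and a SpyCatcher domain, which forms a covalent bond with SpyTag-bearing partners, although the record does not define these parts in detail. The stated purpose is to make the protein used to functionalize magnetic beads for MagIC-cryo-EM, a method for single-particle cryo-EM analysis performed directly on magnetic beads.
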