Addgene plasmid #214840: Cys-60nmSAH-SPYcatcher
Purpose: This plasmid encodes a protein (Cys-60nmSAH-SPYcatcher) that is used for generating functionalized magnetic beads for MagIC-cryo-EM, a method for single-particle cryo-EM analysis on magnetic beads.
Depositing lab: Hironori Funabiki. Depositing organization: Rockefeller University. Publication: MagIC-Cryo-EM, structural determination on magnetic beads for scarce macromolecules in heterogeneous samples. Arimura Y, Konishi HA, Funabiki H. eLife. 2025 May 20;13:RP103486. doi: 10.7554/eLife.103486. PubMed 40390365.
Backbone
  Vector backbone: pQE80
  Vector type: Bacterial Expression
Growth in bacteria
  Bacterial resistance: Kanamycin, 50 μg/mL
  Growth temperature: 37°C
  Growth strain: DH5alpha
  Copy number: High Copy
Gene/Insert
  Gene/Insert name: Cys-60nmSAH-SPYcatcher
  Species: Synthetic
  Promoter: T5
  Tag / fusion protein: His-TEV-SUMO- (N terminal on insert)
  Cloning method: Gibson Cloning
  Sequencing primers: 5′ TTGGATTCTCACCAATAAAA
Terms and licenses: Academic/Nonprofit Terms; Industry Terms: Not Available to Industry
Depositor comments: Please visit https://doi.org/10.1101/2024.01.21.576499 for bioRxiv preprint.
How to cite: Cys-60nmSAH-SPYcatcher was a gift from Hironori Funabiki (Addgene plasmid # 214840 ; http://n2t.net/addgene:214840 ; RRID:Addgene_214840)
